>Addgene plasmid #123455 | TRBV24-1 | addgene full sequence | sequence record 245038 | Addgene NGS Result
TCGCGCGTTTCGGTGATGACGGTGAAAACCTCTGACACATGCAGCTCCCGGAGACGGTCACAGCTTGTCT
GTAAGCGGATGCCGGGAGCAGACAAGCCCGTCAGGGCGCGTCAGCGGGTGTTGGCGGGTGTCGGGGCTGG
CTTAACTATGCGGCATCAGAGCAGATTGTACTGAGAGTGCACCATATGCGGTGTGAAATACCGCACAGAT
GCGTAAGGAGAAAATACCGCATCAGGCGCCATTCGCCATTCAGGCTGCGCAACTGTTGGGAAGGGCGATC
GGTGCGGGCCTCTTCGCTATTACGCCAGCTGGCGAAAGGGGGATGTGCTGCAAGGCGATTAAGTTGGGTA
ACGCCAGGGTTTTCCCAGTCACGACGTTGTAAAACGACGGCCAGAGAATTCGAGCTCGGTACCTCGCGAA
TACATCTAGATGGGGATCCACCGGTCGCCACCATGGCCTCCCTGCTCTTCTTCTGTGGGGCCTTTTATCT
CCTGGGAACAGGGTCCATGGATGCTGATGTTACCCAGACCCCAAGGAATAGGATCACAAAGACAGGAAAG
AGGATTATGCTGGAATGTTCTCAGACTAAGGGTCATGATAGAATGTACTGGTATCGACAAGACCCAGGAC
TGGGCCTACGGTTGATCTATTACTCCTTTGATGTCAAAGATATAAACAAAGGAGAGATCTCTGATGGATA
CAGTGTCTCTCGACAGGCACAGGCTAAATTCTCCCTGTCCCTAGAGTCTGCCATCCCCAACCAGACAGCT
CTTTACGAGACCTAAGGTGGTGGTGGTTCTGGTTCTGGTTCTGGTGGTGGTTCTGGTGGTGGTCTCTTGA
CCCTGCCGTGTACCAGCTGAGAGACTCTAAATCCAGTGACAAGTCTGTCTGCCTATTCACCGATTTTGAT
TCTCAAACAAATGTGTCACAAAGTAAGGATTCTGATGTGTATATCACAGACAAAACTGTGCTAGACATGA
GGTCTATGGACTTCAAGAGCAACAGTGCTGTGGCCTGGAGCAACAAATCTGACTTTGCATGTGCAAACGC
CTTCAACAACAGCATTATTCCAGAAGACACCTTCTTCCCCAGCCCAGAAAGTTCCTGTGATGTCAAGCTG
GTCGAGAAAAGCTTTGAAACAGATACGAACCTAAACTTTCAAAACCTGTCAGTGATTGGGTTCCGAATCC
TCCTCCTGAAAGTGGCCGGGTTTAATCTGCTCATGACGCTGCGGCTGTGGTCCAGCTAAAGCGGCCGCGT
CGACAATCAAATCGGATCCCGGGCCCGTCGACTGCAGAGGCCTGCATGCAAGCTTGGTGTAATCATGGTC
ATAGCTGTTTCCTGTGTGAAATTGTTATCCGCTCACAATTCCACACAACATACGAGCCGGAAGCATAAAG
TGTAAAGCCTGGGGTGCCTAATGAGTGAGCTAACTCACATTAATTGCGTTGCGCTCACTGCCCGCTTTCC
AGTCGGGAAACCTGTCGTGCCAGCTGCATTAATGAATCGGCCAACGCGCGGGGAGAGGCGGTTTGCGTAT
TGGGCGCTCTTCCGCTTCCTCGCTCACTGACTCGCTGCGCTCGGTCGTTCGGCTGCGGCGAGCGGTATCA
GCTCACTCAAAGGCGGTAATACGGTTATCCACAGAATCAGGGGATAACGCAGGAAAGAACATGTGAGCAA
AAGGCCAGCAAAAGGCCAGGAACCGTAAAAAGGCCGCGTTGCTGGCGTTTTTCCATAGGCTCCGCCCCCC
TGACGAGCATCACAAAAATCGACGCTCAAGTCAGAGGTGGCGAAACCCGACAGGACTATAAAGATACCAG
GCGTTTCCCCCTGGAAGCTCCCTCGTGCGCTCTCCTGTTCCGACCCTGCCGCTTACCGGATACCTGTCCG
CCTTTCTCCCTTCGGGAAGCGTGGCGCTTTCTCATAGCTCACGCTGTAGGTATCTCAGTTCGGTGTAGGT
CGTTCGCTCCAAGCTGGGCTGTGTGCACGAACCCCCCGTTCAGCCCGACCGCTGCGCCTTATCCGGTAAC
TATCGTCTTGAGTCCAACCCGGTAAGACACGACTTATCGCCACTGGCAGCAGCCACTGGTAACAGGATTA
GCAGAGCGAGGTATGTAGGCGGTGCTACAGAGTTCTTGAAGTGGTGGCCTAACTACGGCTACACTAGAAG
AACAGTATTTGGTATCTGCGCTCTGCTGAAGCCAGTTACCTTCGGAAAAAGAGTTGGTAGCTCTTGATCC
GGCAAACAAACCACCGCTGGTAGCGGTGGTTTTTTTGTTTGCAAGCAGCAGATTACGCGCAGAAAAAAAG
GATCTCAAGAAGATCCTTTGATCTTTTCTACGGGGTCTGACGCTCAGTGGAACGAAAACTCACGTTAAGG
GATTTTGGTCATGAGATTATCAAAAAGGATCTTCACCTAGATCCTTTTAAATTAAAAATGAAGTTTTAAA
TCAAGCCCAATCTGAATAATGTTACAACCAATTAACCAATTCTGATTAGAAAAACTCATCGAGCATCAAA
TGAAACTGCAATTTATTCATATCAGGATTATCAATACCATATTTTTGAAAAAGCCGTTTCTGTAATGAAG
GAGAAAACTCACCGAGGCAGTTCCATAGGATGGCAAGATCCTGGTATCGGTCTGCGATTCCGACTCGTCC
AACATCAATACAACCTATTAATTTCCCCTCGTCAAAAATAAGGTTATCAAGTGAGAAATCACCATGAGTG
ACGACTGAATCCGGTGAGAATGGCAAAAGTTTATGCATTTCTTTCCAGACTTGTTCAACAGGCCAGCCAT
TACGCTCGTCATCAAAATCACTCGCATCAACCAAACCGTTATTCATTCGTGATTGCGCCTGAGCGAGACG
AAATACGCGATCGCTGTTAAAAGGACAATTACAAACAGGAATCGAATGCAACCGGCGCAGGAACACTGCC
AGCGCATCAACAATATTTTCACCTGAATCAGGATATTCTTCTAATACCTGGAATGCTGTTTTTCCGGGGA
TCGCAGTGGTGAGTAACCATGCATCATCAGGAGTACGGATAAAATGCTTGATGGTCGGAAGAGGCATAAA
TTCCGTCAGCCAGTTTAGTCTGACCATCTCATCTGTAACATCATTGGCAACGCTACCTTTGCCATGTTTC
AGAAACAACTCTGGCGCATCGGGCTTCCCATACAAGCGATAGATTGTCGCACCTGATTGCCCGACATTAT
CGCGAGCCCATTTATACCCATATAAATCAGCATCCATGTTGGAATTTAATCGCGGCCTCGACGTTTCCCG
TTGAATATGGCTCATAACACCCCTTGTATTACTGTTTATGTAAGCAGACAGTTTTATTGTTCATGATGAT
ATATTTTTATCTTGTGCAATGTAACATCAGAGATTTTGAGACACGGGCCAGAGCTGCA
Features (pLannotate 1.2.2; 11 found; start..end, strand, type, name):
    137..236     +  misc_feature   bom (fragment): basis of mobility region from pBR322
    242..399     -  CDS            lacZα (fragment): LacZα fragment of β-galactosidase; lacZ fragment
    465..776     +  CDS            TRBV6-7 (fragment): TVB67_HUMAN - Experimental evidence at protein level: Swiss-Prot protein existence level 1. Probable non-functional open reading frame (ORF) of V region of the variable domain of T cell receptor (TR) beta chain (PubMed:24600447). Non-functional ORF generally cannot participate to the synthesis of a productive T cell receptor (TR) chain due to altered V-(D)-J or switch recombination and/or splicing site (at mRNA level) and/or conserved amino acid change (protein level) (PubMed:9619395). Alpha-beta T cell receptors are antigen specific receptors which are essential to the immune response and are
    839..1246    +  CDS            TRAC: TRAC_HUMAN - Also known as TCRA. Experimental evidence at protein level: Swiss-Prot protein existence level 1. Constant region of T cell receptor (TR) alpha chain (PubMed:24600447). Alpha-beta T cell receptors are antigen specific receptors which are essential to the immune response and are present on the cell surface of T lymphocytes. Recognize peptide-major histocompatibility (MH) (pMH) complexes that are displayed by antigen presenting cells (APC), a prerequisite for efficient T cell adaptive immunity against pathogens (PubMed:25493333). Binding of alpha-beta TR to pMH complex initiates TR-
   1352..1368    -  protein_bind   lac operator: The lac repressor binds to the lac operator to inhibit transcription in E. coli. This inhibition can be relieved by adding lactose or isopropyl-β-D-thiogalactopyranoside (IPTG). lac repressor encoded by lacI
   1376..1406    -  promoter       lac promoter: promoter for the E. coli lac operon
   1421..1442    -  protein_bind   CAP binding site: CAP binding activates transcription in the presence of cAMP. E. coli catabolite activator protein
   1455..1547    -  CDS            lacI (fragment): lac repressor; lacI; The lac repressor binds to the lac operator to inhibit transcription in E. coli. This inhibition can be relieved by adding lactose or isopropyl-β-D-thiogalactopyranoside (IPTG).
   1730..2318    -  rep_origin     ori: high-copy-number ColE1/pMB1/pBR322/pUC origin of replication
   2496..3305    -  CDS            KanR: aminoglycoside phosphotransferase; aph(3')-Ia; confers resistance to kanamycin in bacteria or G418 (Geneticin®) in eukaryotes
   3412..35      +  CDS            rop (fragment) (across the origin): Rop protein, which maintains plasmids at low copy number; rop
