[The description below was written by a language model from this plasmid's Addgene catalogue record and pLannotate feature annotations shown in this document.]
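Description:
TRBV24-1 is a small (about 3.4 kb) bacterial cloning plasmid built on the pUC57-kanamycin backbone. It serves as one module in a library of human T-cell receptor gene segments used for assembling full TCR constructs. It is propagated in E. coli at high copy number from a ColE1/pUC-type origin of replication and is selected with kanamycin through an aph(3')-Ia aminoglycoside phosphotransferase gene. The remaining backbone annotations are typical pUC remnants: a lac promoter with its operator and CAP binding site, fragments of lacZα and lacI, and short pieces of the bom and rop regions. Although the catalogue lists the vector type as bacterial expression, nothing in the record suggests the insert is meant to be expressed in bacteria. The plasmid appears to act as a storage and donor vector.

The catalogued insert is the wild-type human TRBV24-1 gene, a variable (V) segment of the TCR beta chain. The automated annotation labels a roughly 310 bp coding region at this position as a fragment of TRBV6-7. This most likely reflects a best-match call to a related beta-chain V gene rather than a different insert, but the record does not resolve the discrepancy. Immediately downstream, the feature table also detects a coding region matching the TCR alpha constant region (TRAC), which the catalogue entry does not mention and whose role is not explained. The depositor notes Golden Gate as the cloning method, consistent with the stated purpose of TCR construction, in which V segments are combined with other receptor parts. The type IIS sites and the destination vector are not described in the record.
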