Addgene plasmid #123455: TRBV24-1
Purpose: construction of TCR
Depositing lab: Catherine Wu. Depositing organization: Dana-Farber Cancer Institute. Publication: A cloning and expression system to probe T-cell receptor specificity and assess functional avidity to neoantigens. Hu Z, Anandappa AJ, Sun J, Kim J, Leet DE, Bozym DJ, Chen C, Williams L, Shukla SA, Zhang W, Tabbaa D, Steelman S, Olive O, Livak KJ, Kishi H, Muraguchi A, Guleria I, Stevens J, Lane WJ, Burkhardt UE, Fritsch EF, Neuberg D, Ott PA, Keskin DB, Hacohen N, Wu CJ. Blood. 2018 Nov 1;132(18):1911-1921. doi: 10.1182/blood-2018-04-843763. Epub 2018 Aug 27. PubMed 30150207.
Backbone
  Vector backbone: pUC57-kanamycin
  Vector type: Bacterial Expression
Growth in bacteria
  Bacterial resistance: Kanamycin, 50 μg/mL
  Growth temperature: 37°C
  Growth strain: DH5alpha
  Copy number: High Copy
Gene/Insert
  Gene/Insert name: TRBV24-1
  Species: H. sapiens (human)
  Mutation: WT
  Entrez Gene: TRBV24-1 (a.k.a. TCRBV15S1, TCRBV24S1, TRBV241)
  Cloning method: Unknown
Terms and licenses: Academic/Nonprofit Terms; Industry Terms: Not Available to Industry
Depositor comments: Cloning Method: Golden Gate.
How to cite: TRBV24-1 was a gift from Catherine Wu (Addgene plasmid # 123455 ; http://n2t.net/addgene:123455 ; RRID:Addgene_123455)
